>Addgene plasmid #103978 | pEB1-wtGFP | addgene full sequence | sequence record 200312 | Addgene NGS Result
CACCACAGCTAACACCACGTCGTCCCTATCTGCTGCCCTAGGTCTATGAGTGGTTGCTGGATAACTTTAC
GGGCATGCATAAGGCTCGTATGATATATTCAGGGAGACCACAACGGTTTCCCTCTACAAATAATTTTGTT
TAACTTTTCTAGATTTAAGAAGGAGATATACATATGAGTAAAGGAGAAGAACTTTTCACTGGAGTTGTCC
CAATTCTTGTTGAATTAGATGGTGATGTTAATGGGCACAAATTTTCTGTCAGTGGAGAGGGTGAAGGTGA
TGCAACATACGGAAAACTTACCCTTAAATTTATTTGCACTACTGGAAAACTACCTGTTCCATGGCCAACA
CTTGTCACTACTTTCTCTTATGGTGTTCAATGCTTTTCAAGATACCCAGATCATATGAAACAGCATGACT
TTTTCAAGAGTGCCATGCCCGAAGGTTATGTACAGGAAAGAACTATATTTTTCAAAGATGACGGGAACTA
CAAGACACGTGCTGAAGTCAAGTTTGAAGGTGATACCCTTGTTAATAGAATCGAGTTAAAAGGTATTGAT
TTTAAAGAAGATGGAAACATTCTTGGACACAAATTGGAATACAACTATAACTCACACAATGTATACATCA
TGGCAGACAAACAAAAGAATGGAATCAAAGTTAACTTCAAAATTAGACACAACATTGAAGATGGAAGCGT
TCAACTAGCAGACCATTATCAACAAAATACTCCAATTGGCGATGGCCCTGTCCTTTTACCAGACAACCAT
TACCTGTCCACACAATCTGCCCTTTCGAAAGATCCCAACGAAAAGAGAGACCACATGGTCCTTCTTGAGT
TTGTAACAGCTGCTGGGATTACACATGGCATGGATGAACTATACAAATAAATGTCCAGACCTGCAGGCAT
GCAAGCTCTAGAGGCATCAAATAAAACGAAAGGCTCAGTCGAAAGACTGGGCCTTTCGTTTTATCTGTTG
TTTGTCGGTGAACGCTCTCCTGAGTAGGACAAATCCGCCGCCCTAGACCTAGGGTACGGGTTTTGCTGCC
CGCAAACGGGCTGTTCTGGTGTTGCTAGTTTGTTATCAGAATCGCAGATCCGGCTTCAGCCGGTTTGCCG
GCTGAAAGCGCTATTTCTTCCAGAATTGCCATGATTTTTTCCCCACGGGAGGCGTCACTGGCTCCCGTGT
TGTCGGCAGCTTTGATTCGATAAGCAGCATCGCCTGTTTCAGGCTGTCTATGTGTGACTGTTGAGCTGTA
ACAAGTTGTCTCAGGTGTTCAATTTCATGTTCTAGTTGCTTTGTTTTACTGGTTTCACCTGTTCTATTAG
GTGTTACATGCTGTTCATCTGTTACATTGTCGATCTGTTCATGGTGAACAGCTTTGAATGCACCAAAAAC
TCGTAAAAGCTCTGATGTATCTATCTTTTTTACACCGTTTTCATCTGTGCATATGGACAGTTTTCCCTTT
GATATGTAACGGTGAACAGTTGTTCTACTTTTGTTTGTTAGTCTTGATGCTTCACTGATAGATACAAGAG
CCATAAGAACCTCAGATCCTTCCGTATTTAGCCAGTATGTTCTCTAGTGTGGTTCGTTGTTTTTGCGTGA
GCCATGAGAACGAACCATTGAGATCATACTTACTTTGCATGTCACTCAAAAATTTTGCCTCAAAACTGGT
GAGCTGAATTTTTGCAGTTAAAGCATCGTGTAGTGTTTTTCTTAGTCCGTTATGTAGGTAGGAATCTGAT
GTAATGGTTGTTGGTATTTTGTCACCATTCATTTTTATCTGGTTGTTCTCAAGTTCGGTTACGAGATCCA
TTTGTCTATCTAGTTCAACTTGGAAAATCAACGTATCAGTCGGGCGGCCTCGCTTATCAACCACCAATTT
CATATTGCTGTAAGTGTTTAAATCTTTACTTATTGGTTTCAAAACCCATTGGTTAAGCCTTTTAAACTCA
TGGTAGTTATTTTCAAGCATTAACATGAACTTAAATTCATCAAGGCTAATCTCTATATTTGCCTTGTGAG
TTTTCTTTTGTGTTAGTTCTTTTAATAACCACTCATAAATCCTCATAGAGTATTTGTTTTCAAAAGACTT
AACATGTTCCAGATTATATTTTATGAATTTTTTTAACTGGAAAAGATAAGGCAATATCTCTTCACTAAAA
ACTAATTCTAATTTTTCGCTTGAGAACTTGGCATAGTTTGTCCACTGGAAAATCTCAAAGCCTTTAACCA
AAGGATTCCTGATTTCCACAGTTCTCGTCATCAGCTCTCTGGTTGCTTTAGCTAATACACCATAAGCATT
TTCCCTACTGATGTTCATCATCTGAGCGTATTGGTTATAAGTGAACGATACCGTCCGTTCTTTCCTTGTA
GGGTTTTCAATCGTGGGGTTGAGTAGTGCCACACAGCATAAAATTAGCTTGGTTTCATGCTCCGTTAAGT
CATAGCGACTAATCGCTAGTTCATTTGCTTTGAAAACAACTAATTCAGACATACATCTCAATTGGTCTAG
GTGATTTTAATCACTATACCAATTGAGATGGGCTAGTCAATGATAATTACTAGTCCTTTTCCTTTGAGTT
GTGGGTATCTGTAAATTCTGCTAGACCTTTGCTGGAAAACTTGTAAATTCTGCTAGACCCTCTGTAAATT
CCGCTAGACCTTTGTGTGTTTTTTTTGTTTATATTCAAGTGGTTATAATTTATAGAATAAAGAAAGAATA
AAAAAAGATAAAAAGAATAGATCCCAGCCCTGTGTATAACTCACTACTTTAGTCAGTTCCGCAGTATTAC
AAAAGGATGTCGCAAACGCTGTTTGCTCCTCTACAAAACAGACCTTAAAACCCTAAAGGCTTAAGTAGCA
CCCTCGCAAGCTCGGGCAAATCGCTGAATATTCCTTTTGTCTCCGACCATCAGGCACCTGAGTCGCTGTC
TTTTTCGTGACATTCAGTTCGCTGCGCTCACGGCTCTGGCAGTGAATGGGGGTAAATGGCACTACAGGCG
CCTTTTATGGATTCATGCAAGGAAACTACCCATAATACAAGAAAAGCCCGTCACGGGCTTCTCAGGGCGT
TTTATGGCGGGTCTGCTATGTGGTGCTATCTGACTTTTTGCTGTTCAGCAGTTCCTGCCCTCTGATTTTC
CAGTCTGACCACTTCGGATTATCCCGTGACAGGTCATTCAGACTGGCTAATGCACCCAGTAAGGCAGCGG
TATCATCAACAGGCTTACCCGTCTTACTGTCCCTAGTGCTTGGATTCTCACCAATAAAAAACGCCCGGCG
GCAACCGAGCGTTCTGAACAAATCCAGATGGAGTTCTGAGGTCATTACTGGATCTATCAACAGGAGTCCA
AGCGAGCTCTCGAACCCCAGAGTCCCGCTCAGAAGAACTCGTCAAGAAGGCGATAGAAGGCGATGCGCTG
CGAATCGGGAGCGGCGATACCGTAAAGCACGAGGAAGCGGTCAGCCCATTCGCCGCCAAGCTCTTCAGCA
ATATCACGGGTAGCCAACGCTATGTCCTGATAGCGGTCCGCCACACCCAGCCGGCCACAGTCGATGAATC
CAGAAAAGCGGCCATTTTCCACCATGATATTCGGCAAGCAGGCATCGCCATGGGTCACGACGAGATCCTC
GCCGTCGGGCATGCGCGCCTTGAGCCTGGCGAACAGTTCGGCTGGCGCGAGCCCCTGATGCTCTTCGTCC
AGATCATCCTGATCGACAAGACCGGCTTCCATCCGAGTACGTGCTCGCTCGATGCGATGTTTCGCTTGGT
GGTCGAATGGGCAGGTAGCCGGATCAAGCGTATGCAGCCGCCGCATTGCATCAGCCATGATGGATACTTT
CTCGGCAGGAGCAAGGTGAGATGACAGGAGATCCTGCCCCGGCACTTCGCCCAATAGCAGCCAGTCCCTT
CCCGCTTCAGTGACAACGTCGAGCACAGCTGCGCAAGGAACGCCCGTCGTGGCCAGCCACGATAGCCGCG
CTGCCTCGTCCTGCAGTTCATTCAGGGCACCGGACAGGTCGGTCTTGACAAAAAGAACCGGGCGCCCCTG
CGCTGACAGCCGGAACACGGCGGCATCAGAGCAGCCGATTGTCTGTTGTGCCCAGTCATAGCCGAATAGC
CTCTCCACCCAAGCGGCCGGAGAACCTGCGTGCAATCCATCTTGTTCAATCATGCGAAACGATCCTCATC
CTGTCTCTTGATCAGATCTTGATCCCCTGCGCCATCAGATCCTTGGCGGCAAGAAAGCCATCCAGTTTAC
TTTGCAGGGCTTCCCAACCTTACCAGAGGGCGCCCCAGCTGGCAATTCCGACGTCTAAGAAACCATTATT
ATCATGACATTAACCTATAAAAATAGGCGTATCACGAGGCCCTTTCGTCTT
Features (pLannotate 1.2.2; 8 found; start..end, strand, type, name):
    174..887     +  CDS            avGFP: avGFP is a basic (constitutively fluorescent) long stokes shift fluorescent protein published in 1992, derived from Aequorea victoria. It has low acid sensitivity.
    898..917     +  misc_feature   MCS (fragment): pUC18/19 multiple cloning site
    928..1014    +  terminator     rrnB T1 terminator: Escherichia coli rrnB; transcription terminator T1 from the E. coli rrnB gene
   1552..2502    -  CDS            Rep101: RepA protein needed for replication with the pSC101 origin; rep101
   2550..2772    -  rep_origin     pSC101 ori: low-copy replication origin that requires the Rep101 protein
   3264..3358    -  terminator     lambda t0 terminator: transcription terminator from phage lambda
   3392..4183    -  CDS            neo: KKA2_KLEPN - Also known as kan, nptII. Experimental evidence at protein level: Swiss-Prot protein existence level 1. Resistance to kanamycin, neomycin, paromomycin, ribostamycin, butirosin and gentamicin B. From Klebsiella pneumoniae.
   4215..4334    -  CDS            tnpA (fragment): TN5P_ECOLX - Also known as tnp. Experimental evidence at protein level: Swiss-Prot protein existence level 1. Mediates transposition of transposon Tn5 by a 'cut and paste' mechanism. First, the monomeric transposase binds the 19 bp inverted DNA repeats flanking the transposon. Then, dimerization of the DNA- bound transposase creates a synaptic DNA complex. After nicking of the first DNA strand, excision of the transposon proceeds through a series of intermediates. The transposase then mediates the insertion of the transposon at a new site by strand transfer. The activity of the wild- type tran
