[The description below was written by a language model from this plasmid's Addgene catalogue record and pLannotate feature annotations shown in this document.]
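Description:
pEB1-wtGFP is a low-copy bacterial expression plasmid of about 4.4 kb that constitutively expresses wild-type Aequorea victoria green fluorescent protein (wtGFP, also called avGFP) in Escherichia coli. The pEB1 backbone was derived from pUA66 by inserting the constitutive proC promoter and swapping the original insert for the fluorescent protein of interest, here introduced by Gibson assembly. Replication depends on the pSC101 origin together with its plasmid-encoded Rep101 (RepA) initiator protein, which keeps copy number low. Selection is by kanamycin resistance, conferred by the neo/nptII aminoglycoside phosphotransferase gene. A short tnpA fragment next to the resistance gene appears to be a non-functional remnant of the Tn5 transposon that this marker originates from, and a lambda t0 terminator lies downstream of the marker.

The payload is a simple expression cassette. The roughly 717 bp GFP open reading frame sits downstream of proC, which the catalogue entry names although the automated feature table does not annotate it. The reading frame is followed by a small remnant of a pUC-type multiple cloning site and the rrnB T1 transcription terminator, which insulates the cassette from the rest of the plasmid. The depositor notes that the protein is encoded by the original wtGFP nucleotide sequence rather than a recoded version, and no tags or fusion partners are recorded. The plasmid belongs to a collection of matched constructs that place different fluorescent proteins in the same backbone, built for systematic measurement of fluorescent protein maturation times in living cells. Within that set it provides steady, low-level wtGFP expression for comparison under identical promoter and copy-number conditions.
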