Addgene plasmid #103978: pEB1-wtGFP
Purpose: Plasmid encoding wtGFP
Depositing lab: Philippe Cluzel. Depositing organization: Harvard University. Publication: Systematic characterization of maturation time of fluorescent proteins in living cells. Balleza E, Kim JM, Cluzel P. Nat Methods. 2018 Jan;15(1):47-51. doi: 10.1038/nmeth.4509. Epub 2017 Nov 20. PubMed 29320486.
Backbone
  Vector backbone: pEB1
  Backbone size w/o insert (bp): 3674
  Total vector size (bp): 4391
  Modifications to backbone: Derived from pUA66. Inserted constitutive promoter proC. Replaced original insert with FP of interest.
  Vector type: Bacterial Expression ; Low copy
Growth in bacteria
  Bacterial resistance: Kanamycin, 50 μg/mL
  Growth temperature: 37°C
  Growth strain: MG1655
  Copy number: Low Copy
Gene/Insert
  Gene/Insert name: wtGFP (alt name: avGFP)
  Species: A. victoria
  Insert size (bp): 717
  Promoter: proC
  Cloning method: Gibson Cloning
  Sequencing primers: 5′ GCGTATCACGAGGCCCTTTC; 3′ AAAGGGAAAACTGTCCATATGCAC
Terms and licenses: Academic/Nonprofit Terms; Industry Terms: Not Available to Industry
Depositor comments: In this plasmid, the FP is coded with the original wtGFP nucleotide coding sequence. Please see "Notes On Plasmids In This Collection" document for further details and references.
How to cite: pEB1-wtGFP was a gift from Philippe Cluzel (Addgene plasmid # 103978 ; http://n2t.net/addgene:103978 ; RRID:Addgene_103978)
